>Addgene plasmid #121976 | Type I inositol-1,4,5-trisphosphate 5-phosphatase in pcDNA3 | addgene full sequence | sequence record 237970 | Addgene NGS Result
GACGGATCGGGAGATCTCCCGATCCCCTATGGTGCACTCTCAGTACAATCTGCTCTGATGCCGCATAGTT
AAGCCAGTATCTGCTCCCTGCTTGTGTGTTGGAGGTCGCTGAGTAGTGCGCGAGCAAAATTTAAGCTACA
ACAAGGCAAGGCTTGACCGACAATTGCATGAAGAATCTGCTTAGGGTTAGGCGTTTTGCGCTGCTTCGCG
ATGTACGGGCCAGATATACGCGTTGACATTGATTATTGACTAGTTATTAATAGTAATCAATTACGGGGTC
ATTAGTTCATAGCCCATATATGGAGTTCCGCGTTACATAACTTACGGTAAATGGCCCGCCTGGCTGACCG
CCCAACGACCCCCGCCCATTGACGTCAATAATGACGTATGTTCCCATAGTAACGCCAATAGGGACTTTCC
ATTGACGTCAATGGGTGGAGTATTTACGGTAAACTGCCCACTTGGCAGTACATCAAGTGTATCATATGCC
AAGTACGCCCCCTATTGACGTCAATGACGGTAAATGGCCCGCCTGGCATTATGCCCAGTACATGACCTTA
TGGGACTTTCCTACTTGGCAGTACATCTACGTATTAGTCATCGCTATTACCATGGTGATGCGGTTTTGGC
AGTACATCAATGGGCGTGGATAGCGGTTTGACTCACGGGGATTTCCAAGTCTCCACCCCATTGACGTCAA
TGGGAGTTTGTTTTGGCACCAAAATCAACGGGACTTTCCAAAATGTCGTAACAACTCCGCCCCATTGACG
CAAATGGGCGGTAGGCGTGTACGGTGGGAGGTCTATATAAGCAGAGCTCTCTGGCTAACTAGAGAACCCA
CTGCTTACTGGCTTATCGAAATTAATACGACTCACTATAGGGAGACCCAAGCTTGGTACCGAGCTCGGAT
CCCCCGGGCTGCAGGAATTCCCCGCGGCCCCGCGAAGACCCCGGCCGGCCGGTCCCGGAGGAAGCGGCCG
CCGCCGCCGCCGCCCAGCCCAGCGCCCGCGCCGCCCGGGCACCATGGCGGGGAAGGCGGCCGCCCCGGGC
ACCGCGGTGCTGCTGGTCACGGCCAACGTGGGCTCGCTCTTCGACGACCCAGAAAACCTGCAGAAGAACT
GGCTTCGGGAATTTTACCAGGTCGTGCACACACACAAGCCGCACTTCATGGCCTTGCACTGTCAGGAGTT
TGGAGGGAAGAACTACGAGGCCTCCATGTCCCACGTGGACAAGTTCGTCAAAGAACTATTGTCGAGTGAT
GCGATGAAAGAATATAACAGGGCTCGAGTCTACCTGGATGAAAACTACAAATCCCAGGAGCACTTCACGG
CACTAGGAAGCTTTTATTTTCTTCATGAGTCCTTAAAAAACATCTACCAGTTTGACTTTAAAGCTAAGAA
GTATAGAAAGGTCGCTGGCAAAGAGATCTACTCGGATACCTTAGAGAGCACGCCCATGCTGGAGAAGGAG
AAGTTTCCGCAGGACTACTTCCCCGAGTGCAAATGGTCAAGAAAAGGCTTCATCCGGACGAGGTGGTGCA
TTGCAGACTGTGCCTTTGACTTGGTGAATATCCATCTTTTCCATGATGCTTCCAATCTGGTCGCCTGGGA
AACAAGCCCTTCCGTGTACTCGGGAATCCGGCACAAGGCACTGGGCTACGTGCTGGACAGAATCATTGAT
CAGCGATTCGAGAAGGTTTCCTACTTTGTATTTGGTGATTTCAACTTCCGGCTGGATTCCAAGTCCGTCG
TGGAGACGCTCTGCACAAAAGCCACCATGCAGACGGTCCGGGCCGCCGACACCAATGAAGTGGTGAAGCT
CATATTTCGTGAGTCGGACAACGACCGGAAGGTTATGCTCCAGTTAGAAAAGAAACTCTTCGACTACTTC
AACCAGGAGGTTTTCCGAGACAACAACGGCACCGCGCTCTTGGAGTTTGACAAGGAGTTGTCTGTCTTTA
AGGACAGACTGTATGAACTGGACATCTCGTTCCCTCCCAGCTACCCGTACAGTGAGGACGCCCGCCAGGG
TGAGCAGTACATGAACACCCGGTGCCCAGCCTGGTGTGACCGCATCCTCATGTCCCCGTCTGCCAAGGAG
CTGGTGCTGCGGTCGGAGAGCGAGGAGAAGGTTGTCACCTATGACCACATTGGGCCCAACGTCTGCATGG
GAGACCACAAGCCCGTGTTCCTGGCCTTCCGAATCATGCCCGGGGCAGGTAAACCTCATGCCCATGTGCA
CAAGTGTTGTGTCGTGCAGTGACGTGGTGGGAAGAGATGCCAGCGCCACGAGAGGACACTTCGTGAGCCT
CCCTGTAGCCGTAGACCGAATACGCACTCTTGAAAGCTGCATCGAGAACCCGCCCAAGCGCCACCTGCTA
GACGGCCAGCCCCACACTTCGCTTCAGCCTCCGGACCATTCCGGAGCAGCCTCACATACCTCACTGTCTC
GTCTGTCTATGTGACATTAAGTAGAAATATTGGAATTCGATATCCATCACACTGGCGGCCGCTCGAGCAT
GCATCTAGAGGGCCCTATTCTATAGTGTCACCTAAATGCTAGAGCTCGCTGATCAGCCTCGACTGTGCCT
TCTAGTTGCCAGCCATCTGTTGTTTGCCCCTCCCCCGTGCCTTCCTTGACCCTGGAAGGTGCCACTCCCA
CTGTCCTTTCCTAATAAAATGAGGAAATTGCATCGCATTGTCTGAGTAGGTGTCATTCTATTCTGGGGGG
TGGGGTGGGGCAGGACAGCAAGGGGGAGGATTGGGAAGACAATAGCAGGCATGCTGGGGATGCGGTGGGC
TCTATGGCTTCTGAGGCGGAAAGAACCAGCTGGGGCTCTAGGGGGTATCCCC
[124 nt withheld, positions 2853-2976]
C
[91 nt withheld, positions 2978-3068]
A
[49 nt withheld, positions 3070-3118]
CCTTTGACGTTGGAGTCCACGTTCTTT
[37 nt withheld, positions 3146-3182]
ACCCTATCTCGGTCTATTCTTTTGATTTATAAGGGATTTTGCCGATTTCGGCCTATTGGTTAAAAAATGA
GCTGATTTAACAAAAATTTAACGCGAATTAATTCTGTGGAATGTGTGTCAGTTAGGGTGTGGAAAGTCCC
CAGGCTCCCCAGCAGGCAGAAGTATGCAAAGCATGCATCTCAATTAGTCAGCAACCAGGTGTGGAAAGTC
CCCAGGCTCCCCAGCAGGCAGAAGTATGCAAAGCATGCATCTCAATTAGTCAGCAACCATAGTCCCGCCC
CTAACTCCGCCCATCCCGCCCCTAACTCCGCCCAGTTCCGCCCATTCTCCGCCCCATGGCTGACTAATTT
TTTTTATTTATGCAGAGGCCGAGGCCGCCTCTGCCTCTGAGCTATTCCAGAAGTAGTGAGGAGGCTTTTT
TGGAGGCCTAGGCTTTTGCAAAAAGCTCCCGGGAGCTTGTATATCCATTTTCGGATCTGATCAAGAGACA
GGATGAGGATCGTTTCGCATGATTGAACAAGATGGATTGCACGCAGGTTCTCCGGCCGCTTGGGTGGAGA
GGCTATTCGGCTATGACTGGGCACAACAGACAATCGGCTGCTCTGATGCCGCCGTGTTCCGGCTGTCAGC
GCAGGGGCGCCCGGTTCTTTTTGTCAAGACCGACCTGTCCGGTGCCCTGAATGAACTGCAGGACGAGGCA
GCGCGGCTATCGTGGCTGGCCACGACGGGCGTTCCTTGCGCAGCTGTGCTCGACGTTGTCACTGAAGCGG
GAAGGGACTGGCTGCTATTGGGCGAAGTGCCGGGGCAGGATCTCCTGTCATCTCACCTTGCTCCTGCCGA
GAAAGTATCCATCATGGCTGATGCAATGCGGCGGCTGCATACGCTTGATCCGGCTACCTGCCCATTCGAC
CACCAAGCGAAACATCGCATCGAGCGAGCACGTACTCGGATGGAAGCCGGTCTTGTCGATCAGGATGATC
TGGACGAAGAGCATCAGGGGCTCGCGCCAGCCGAACTGTTCGCCAGGCTCAAGGCGCGCATGCCCGACGG
CGAGGATCTCGTCGTGACCCATGGCGATGCCTGCTTGCCGAATATCATGGTGGAAAATGGCCGCTTTTCT
GGATTCATCGACTGTGGCCGGCTGGGTGTGGCGGACCGCTATCAGGACATAGCGTTGGCTACCCGTGATA
TTGCTGAAGAGCTTGGCGGCGAATGGGCTGACCGCTTCCTCGTGCTTTACGGTATCGCCGCTCCCGATTC
GCAGCGCATCGCCTTCTATCGCCTTCTTGACGAGTTCTTCTGAGCGGGACTCTGGGGTTCGAAATGACCG
ACCAAGCGACGCCCAACCTGCCATCACGAGATTTCGATTCCACCGCCGCCTTCTATGAAAGGTTGGGCTT
CGGAATCGTTTTCCGGGACGCCGGCTGGATGATCCTCCAGCGCGGGGATCTCATGCTGGAGTTCTTCGCC
CACCCCAACTTGTTTATTGCAGCTTATAATGGTTACAAATAAAGCAATAGCATCACAAATTTCACAAATA
AAGCATTTTTTTCACTGCATTCTAGTTGTGGTTTGTCCAAACTCATCAATGTATCTTATCATGTCTGTAT
ACCGTCGACCTCTAGCTAGAGCTTGGCGTAATCATGGTCATAGCTGTTTCCTGTGTGAAATTGTTATCCG
CTCACAATTCCACACAACATACGAGCCGGAAGCATAAAGTGTAAAGCCTGGGGTGCCTAATGAGTGAGCT
AACTCACATTAATTGCGTTGCGCTCACTGCCCGCTTTCCAGTCGGGAAACCTGTCGTGCCAGCTGCATTA
ATGAATCGGCCAACGCGCGGGGAGAGGCGGTTTGCGTATTGGGCGCTCTTCCGCTTCCTCGCTCACTGAC
TCGCTGCGCTCGGTCGTTCGGCTGCGGCGAGCGGTATCAGCTCACTCAAAGGCGGTAATACGGTTATCCA
CAGAATCAGGGGATAACGCAGGAAAGAACATGTGAGCAAAAGGCCAGCAAAAGGCCAGGAACCGTAAAAA
GGCCGCGTTGCTGGCGTTTTTCCATAGGCTCCGCCCCCCTGACGAGCATCACAAAAATCGACGCTCAAGT
CAGAGGTGGCGAAACCCGACAGGACTATAAAGATACCAGGCGTTTCCCCCTGGAAGCTCCCTCGTGCGCT
CTCCTGTTCCGACCCTGCCGCTTACCGGATACCTGTCCGCCTTTCTCCCTTCGGGAAGCGTGGCGCTTTC
TCATAGCTCACGCTGTAGGTATCTCAGTTCGGTGTAGGTCGTTCGCTCCAAGCTGGGCTGTGTGCACGAA
CCCCCCGTTCAGCCCGACCGCTGCGCCTTATCCGGTAACTATCGTCTTGAGTCCAACCCGGTAAGACACG
ACTTATCGCCACTGGCAGCAGCCACTGGTAACAGGATTAGCAGAGCGAGGTATGTAGGCGGTGCTACAGA
GTTCTTGAAGTGGTGGCCTAACTACGGCTACACTAGAAGAACAGTATTTGGTATCTGCGCTCTGCTGAAG
CCAGTTACCTTCGGAAAAAGAGTTGGTAGCTCTTGATCCGGCAAACAAACCACCGCTGGTAGCGGTGGTT
TTTTTGTTTGCAAGCAGCAGATTACGCGCAGAAAAAAAGGATCTCAAGAAGATCCTTTGATCTTTTCTAC
GGGGTCTGACGCTCAGTGGAACGAAAACTCACGTTAAGGGATTTTGGTCATGAGATTATCAAAAAGGATC
TTCACCTAGATCCTTTTAAATTAAAAATGAAGTTTTAAATCAATCTAAAGTATATATGAGTAAACTTGGT
CTGACAGTTACCAATGCTTAATCAGTGAGGCACCTATCTCAGCGATCTGTCTATTTCGTTCATCCATAGT
TGCCTGACTCCCCGTCGTGTAGATAACTACGATACGGGAGGGCTTACCATCTGGCCCCAGTGCTGCAATG
ATACCGCGAGACCCACGCTCACCGGCTCCAGATTTATCAGCAATAAACCAGCCAGCCGGAAGGGCCGAGC
GCAGAAGTGGTCCTGCAACTTTATCCGCCTCCATCCAGTCTATTAATTGTTGCCGGGAAGCTAGAGTAAG
TAGTTCGCCAGTTAATAGTTTGCGCAACGTTGTTGCCATTGCTACAGGCATCGTGGTGTCACGCTCGTCG
TTTGGTATGGCTTCATTCAGCTCCGGTTCCCAACGATCAAGGCGAGTTACATGATCCCCCATGTTGTGCA
AAAAAGCGGTTAGCTCCTTCGGTCCTCCGATCGTTGTCAGAAGTAAGTTGGCCGCAGTGTTATCACTCAT
GGTTATGGCAGCACTGCATAATTCTCTTACTGTCATGCCATCCGTAAGATGCTTTTCTGTGACTGGTGAG
TACTCAACCAAGTCATTCTGAGAATAGTGTATGCGGCGACCGAGTTGCTCTTGCCCGGCGTCAATACGGG
ATAATACCGCGCCACATAGCAGAACTTTAAAAGTGCTCATCATTGGAAAACGTTCTTCGGGGCGAAAACT
CTCAAGGATCTTACCGCTGTTGAGATCCAGTTCGATGTAACCCACTCGTGCACCCAACTGATCTTCAGCA
TCTTTTACTTTCACCAGCGTTTCTGGGTGAGCAAAAACAGGAAGGCAAAATGCCGCAAAAAAGGGAATAA
GGGCGACACGGAAATGTTGAATACTCATACTCTTCCTTTTTCAATATTATTGAAGCATTTATCAGGGTTA
TTGTCTCATGAGCGGATACATATTTGAATGTATTTAGAAAAATAAACAAATAGGGGTTCCGCGCACATTT
CCCCGAAAAGTGCCACCTGACGTC
Features (pLannotate 1.2.2; 23 found; start..end, strand, type, name):
     28..80      -  misc_feature   bom (fragment): basis of mobility region from pBR322
    235..614     +  enhancer       CMV enhancer: human cytomegalovirus immediate early enhancer
    615..818     +  promoter       CMV promoter: human cytomegalovirus (CMV) immediate early promoter
    814..847     +  LTR            5' LTR (truncated) (fragment): truncated 5' long terminal repeat (LTR) from HIV-1
    863..881     +  promoter       T7 promoter: promoter for bacteriophage T7 RNA polymerase
    907..930     +  misc_feature   MCS (fragment): pBluescript multiple cloning site
    976..994     -  promoter       chicken β-actin promoter (fragment): contains a 21-bp deletion relative to the standard chicken β-actin promoter
   1024..2259    +  CDS            INPP5A: I5P1_HUMAN - Also known as 5PTASE From Homo sapiens (Human).
   2539..2557    -  promoter       SP6 promoter: promoter for bacteriophage SP6 RNA polymerase
   2583..2807    +  polyA_signal   bGH poly(A) signal: bovine growth hormone polyadenylation signal
   2811..2832    +  promoter       SV40 promoter (fragment): SV40 enhancer and early promoter
   2853..3281    +  rep_origin     f1 ori (sequence partly withheld): f1 bacteriophage origin of replication; arrow indicates direction of (+) strand synthesis
   3295..3624    +  promoter       SV40 promoter: SV40 enhancer and early promoter
   3691..4482    +  CDS            neo: KKA2_KLEPN - Also known as kan, nptII. Experimental evidence at protein level: Swiss-Prot protein existence level 1. Resistance to kanamycin, neomycin, paromomycin, ribostamycin, butirosin and gentamicin B. From Klebsiella pneumoniae.
   4506..4664    +  CDS            ble (fragment): BLE_KLEPN - Experimental evidence at protein level: Swiss-Prot protein existence level 1. Binding protein with a strong affinity to the bleomycin family of antibiotics. Binds to CL990; an antimitotic-antibiotic compound. From Klebsiella pneumoniae.
   4659..4780    +  polyA_signal   SV40 poly(A) signal: SV40 polyadenylation signal
   4853..4869    -  protein_bind   lac operator: The lac repressor binds to the lac operator to inhibit transcription in E. coli. This inhibition can be relieved by adding lactose or isopropyl-β-D-thiogalactopyranoside (IPTG). lac repressor encoded by lacI
   4877..4907    -  promoter       lac promoter: promoter for the E. coli lac operon
   4922..4943    -  protein_bind   CAP binding site: CAP binding activates transcription in the presence of cAMP. E. coli catabolite activator protein
   4956..5048    -  CDS            lacI (fragment): lac repressor; lacI; The lac repressor binds to the lac operator to inhibit transcription in E. coli. This inhibition can be relieved by adding lactose or isopropyl-β-D-thiogalactopyranoside (IPTG).
   5231..5819    -  rep_origin     ori: high-copy-number ColE1/pMB1/pBR322/pUC origin of replication
   5990..6850    -  CDS            AmpR: β-lactamase; bla; confers resistance to ampicillin, carbenicillin, and related antibiotics
   6851..6955    -  promoter       AmpR promoter: bla
