[The description below was written by a language model from this plasmid's Addgene catalogue record and pLannotate feature annotations shown in this document.]
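Description:
Type I inositol-1,4,5-trisphosphate 5-phosphatase in pcDNA3 is a mammalian expression plasmid of about 7 kb that carries the human INPP5A (5PTASE) coding sequence in the pcDNA3 backbone. It replicates in E. coli from a high-copy ColE1/pUC-type origin and is selected with ampicillin through the β-lactamase gene and its own promoter. An f1 origin is also present, which allows production of single-stranded DNA. For selection in eukaryotic cells, the backbone has a neomycin phosphotransferase cassette driven by the SV40 enhancer/early promoter and terminated by the SV40 polyadenylation signal, which permits G418 selection of stable transfectants. The SV40 promoter region typically includes the SV40 origin, which can support episomal amplification in large T antigen-expressing lines such as COS-7.

The cDNA was inserted by restriction cloning between BamHI and EcoRV sites. It lies downstream of the human cytomegalovirus immediate-early enhancer and promoter and upstream of the bovine growth hormone polyadenylation signal, giving strong constitutive expression. The annotated open reading frame is about 1.2 kb, and no epitope tag or reporter fusion is annotated, so the enzyme appears to be expressed in native form. The insert is flanked by a T7 promoter and an opposing SP6 promoter, which can be used for sequencing or in vitro transcription. Several short annotated fragments (HIV-1 LTR, chicken β-actin promoter, ble, lacI, bom) are probably backbone remnants or chance matches rather than functional parts. The stated purpose is transfection into eukaryotic cells such as COS-7, and the associated publication concerns post-translational farnesylation of this enzyme.
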