Addgene plasmid #121976: Type I inositol-1,4,5-trisphosphate 5-phosphatase in pcDNA3
Purpose: transfection studies in eukaryotic cells such as COS-7 cells
Depositing lab: Christophe Erneux. Depositing organization: Universite Libre de Bruxelles. Publication: Post-translational modification of human brain type I inositol-1,4,5-trisphosphate 5-phosphatase by farnesylation. De Smedt F, Boom A, Pesesse X, Schiffmann SN, Erneux C. J Biol Chem. 1996 Apr 26;271(17):10419-24. PubMed 8626616.
Backbone
  Vector backbone: pcDNA3
  Vector type: Mammalian Expression
Growth in bacteria
  Bacterial resistance: Ampicillin, 100 μg/mL
  Growth temperature: 37°C
  Growth strain: DH5alpha
  Copy number: Unknown
Gene/Insert
  Gene/Insert name: Type I Inositol-1,4,5-trisphoosphate 5-phosphatase (alt name: INPP5A)
  Species: H. sapiens (human)
  GenBank ID: X77567.1
  Entrez Gene: INPP5A (a.k.a. 5PTASE)
  Cloning method: Restriction Enzyme; 5′ cloning site BamHI (unknown if destroyed); 3′ cloning site EcoRV (unknown if destroyed)
  Sequencing primers: 5′ TAATACGACTCAC
Terms and licenses: Academic/Nonprofit Terms; Industry Terms: Not Available to Industry
How to cite: Type I inositol-1,4,5-trisphosphate 5-phosphatase in pcDNA3 was a gift from Christophe Erneux (Addgene plasmid # 121976 ; http://n2t.net/addgene:121976 ; RRID:Addgene_121976)
